>Addgene plasmid #30711 | pBS-F1-TGT | depositor partial sequence | sequence record 38902 | pBS-F1-TGT sequence 276 bps
GGTACCCGCCCATATGCTTGCCCTGTCGAGTCCTGTGACCGCCGCTTCAGTCTCCGTCACCACCTCGTTG
GTCACATCCGGATCCACACCGGCCAGAAGCCCTTCCAGTGTCGCATCTGCATGCGTAACTTCAGTCGCTC
CAGCCACCTGACCACCCACATCAGGACCCACACAGGCGAGAAGCCTTTTGCATGCGACATTTGTGGGAGG
AAGTTTGCCAGGAGTGATGAACGCAAGAGGCATACCAAAATCCATACAGGTGAAAAGTAATCTAGA
