>Addgene plasmid #30711 | pBS-F1-TGT | addgene partial sequence | sequence record 39194 | T7 5'-TAATACGACTCACTATAGGG-3'
TGCCTGTCGAGTCCTGTGACCGCCGCTTCAGTCTCCGTCACCACCTCGTTGGTCACATCCGGATCCACAC
CGGCCAGAAGCCCTTCCAGTGTCGCATCTGCATGCGTAACTTCAGTCGCTCCAGCCACCTGACCACCCAC
ATCAGGACCCACACAGGCGAGAAGCCTTTTGCATGCGACATTTGTGGGAGGAAGTTTGCCAGGAGTGATG
AACGCAAGAGGCATACCAAAATCCATACAGGTGAAAAGTAATCTAGAGCGGCCGCCACCGCGGTGGAGCT
CCAGCTTTTGTTCCCTTTAGTGAGGGTTAATTGCGCGCTTGGCGTAATCATGGTCATAGCTGTTTCCTGT
GTGAAATTGTTATCCGCTCACAATTCCACACAACATACGAGCCGGAAGCATAAAGTGTAAAGCCTGGGGT
GCCTAATGAGTGAGCTAACTCACATTAATTGCGTTGCGCTCACTGCCCGCTTTCCAGTCGGGAAACCTGT
CGTGCCAGCTGCATTAATGAATCGGCCAACGCGCGGGGAGAGGCGGTTTGCGTATTGGGCGCTCTTCCGC
TTCCTCGCTCACTGACTCGCTGCGCTCGGTCGTTCGGCTGCGGCGAGCGGTATCAGCTCACTCAAAGGCG
GTAATACGGTTATCCACAGAATCAGGGGATAACGCAGGAAAGAACATGTGAGCAAAAGGCCAGCAAAAGG
CCAGGAACCGTAAAAAGGCCGCGTTGCTGGCGTTTTTCCATAGGCTCCGCCCCCCTGACGAGCATCACAA
AAATCGACGCTCAAGTCAGAGGTGGCGAAACCCGACAGGACTATAAAGATACCAGGCGTTTCCCCCTGGA
AGCTCCCTCG
