[The description below was written by a language model from this plasmid's Addgene catalogue record.]
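Description:
pBS-F1-TGT is a small bacterial cloning plasmid built on the pBlueScript II SK(+) backbone (about 2.9 kb without insert). It is maintained at high copy number in standard E. coli cloning strains and selected with ampicillin. As a pBluescript-type phagemid, the backbone would ordinarily supply a pUC-derived origin, an f1 origin and a polylinker flanked by T7 and T3 promoter/primer sites. No feature table is provided to confirm these elements individually, although T7 and T3 are listed as the sequencing primers flanking the insert.

The payload is a 276 bp insert named "F1 TGT", placed between KpnI and XbaI sites that both remain intact, so the fragment can be excised and moved into other vectors. The associated publication concerns modularly assembled zinc-finger nucleases applied in zebrafish. In that context the name suggests an archive module encoding a zinc finger for the first position (finger 1) of an array that recognises the DNA triplet TGT. This reading is inferred from the name and the paper title and is not stated explicitly in the record. The record lists zebrafish as the species, which may reflect the intended application organism as much as the origin of the sequence. No expression promoter, tag, reporter or nuclease domain is described, which fits its classification as a cloning vector and not an expression construct. Its likely use is as one component of a library of finger modules that are combined by restriction-based subcloning into multi-finger DNA-binding domains for custom zinc-finger nucleases used in targeted gene disruption.
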