Addgene plasmid #30711: pBS-F1-TGT
Depositing lab: Nathan Lawson & Scot Wolfe. Depositing organization: University of Massachusetts, Worcester. Publication: Evaluation and application of modularly assembled zinc-finger nucleases in zebrafish. Zhu C, Smith T, McNulty J, Rayla AL, Lakshmanan A, Siekmann AF, Buffardi M, Meng X, Shin J, Padmanabhan A, Cifuentes D, Giraldez AJ, Look AT, Epstein JA, Lawson ND, Wolfe SA. Development. 2011 Oct;138(20):4555-64. 10.1242/dev.066779 PubMed 21937602.
Backbone
  Vector backbone: pBlueScript II SK(+)
  Backbone size w/o insert (bp): 2877
  Vector type: Cloning vector
Growth in bacteria
  Bacterial resistance: Ampicillin, 100 μg/mL
  Growth temperature: 37°C
  Growth strain: DH5alpha
  Growth instructions: XL1Blue
  Copy number: High Copy
Gene/Insert
  Gene/Insert name: F1 TGT
  Species: D. rerio (zebrafish)
  Insert size (bp): 276
  Cloning method: Restriction Enzyme; 5′ cloning site KpnI (not destroyed); 3′ cloning site XbalI (not destroyed)
  Sequencing primers: 5′ T7; 3′ T3
Terms and licenses: Academic/Nonprofit Terms; Industry Terms: Not Available to Industry
How to cite: pBS-F1-TGT was a gift from Nathan Lawson & Scot Wolfe (Addgene plasmid # 30711 ; http://n2t.net/addgene:30711 ; RRID:Addgene_30711)
